>Addgene plasmid #31973 | pEGFP-STAG2-A223Stop | addgene partial sequence | sequence record 36908 | EGFP-C 5'-CATGGTCCTGCTGGAGTTCGTG-3'
TCTCGGCATGGACGAGCTGTACAGTACTCAGATCTCGACGAGCTCACTAGTCGCGGCCGCATGATAGCAG
CTCCAGAAATACCAACTGATTTTAATCTACTACAGGAGTCAGAAACACATTTTTCTTCTGACACAGATTT
TGAAGATATCGAAGGAAAAAACCAAAAGCAAGGCAAAGGCAAAACTTGTAAAAAAGGCAAAAAGGGCCCA
GCAGAAAAGGGCAAAGGTGGAAATGGAGGAGGAAAACCTCCTTCTGGTCCAAACCGAATGAATGGTCATC
ACCAACAGAATGGAGTGGAAAACATGATGTTGTTTGAAGTTGTTAAAATGGGCAAGAGTGCTATGCAGTC
GGTGGTAGATGATTGGATAGAATCATACAAGCATGACCGAGATATAGCACTTCTTGACCTTATCAACTTT
TTTATTCAGTGTTCAGGCTGTAAAGGAGTTGTCACAGCAGAAATGTTTAGACATATGCAGAACTCTGAGA
TAATTCGAAAAATGACTGAAGAATTCGATGAGGATAGTGGAGATTATCCACTTACCATGGCTGGTCCTCA
GTGGAAGAAGTTCAAATCCAGTTTTTGTGAATTCATTGGCGTGTTAGTACGGCAATGTCAATATAGTATC
ATATATGATGAGTATATGATGGATACAGTCATTTCACTTCTTACAGGATTGTCTGACTCACAAGTCAGAG
CATTTCGACATACAAGCACCCTGGCATGAGCTATGAAGTTGATGACAGCTTTGGTGAATGTGGCACTAAA
TCTTAGCATTAATATGGATAATACACAAAGACAATATGAAGCAGAACGGA
