>Addgene plasmid #31973 | pEGFP-STAG2-A223Stop | addgene partial sequence | sequence record 36918 | SV40pA-R 5'-GAAATTTGTGATGCTATTGC-3'
GCTGCATAACAGTTAACAACAACAATTGCATTCATTTTATGTTTCAGGTTCAGGGGGAGGTGTGGGAGGT
TTTTTAAAGCAAGTAAAACCTCTACAAATGTGGTATGGCTGATTATGATCAGTTATCTAGATCCGGTGGA
TCCCGGGCCCGCGGTACCGTCGACTGCAGAATTCGAAGCTTGAGCTCGAGTTACTTGTCATCGTCATCTT
TATAATCAAACATTGACACTCCAAGAACTGATTCATCCATAATTGAAGCTGGATCAAAGAAATCAGGCTT
CAGTTCTGTTCTCTCTCGTCTGTTCTTTGATGGTGGCAAATCTATATCCATGGTGTCAAAATCCATTCCC
TCATTAAGATCCTCAATCCTCCCTTCTGAGGACATCATAACATCTTCCACAATTGGCTCTTCATCATCTT
CCATTAGGCTTGTGCCACGCCGATTATAATCAAGAGGTGTTTGATGATGTTCAGTCTGCATTGGATAAAC
ACTCATGAAGCTATCCTCAGGCCGTAATCTTTTGGGCTCTCTCATAATAGTGGAGGTGAGTTGTGGTGTC
TGCATCATAACAGGGGTGTGCAGTGTTTGTTCTCTGCTTAACCACATACTGTCACTACTACTACTTTCTT
CAGTGAGTGAAAGCTGCATGCCCTCAACCACTTTCCGTTTTCCTGTAGATGGTTTTGATTTTTTACTCCG
TACTGTTGACCCCCGGCTGCTGATTCCACTAATGACTGACATGGTGTCATCATCACCACCAGCTAGCAAA
GAATTTCGGTAAGACATCAGTGGAAGCCACACATCCTCTCTTCGGAGTGACATCTGAAAGGTCATGAACT
TTTCCAAGTAAACATACACTGTTCT
