>Addgene plasmid #31973 | pEGFP-STAG2-A223Stop | addgene partial sequence | sequence record 36919 | hSTAG2-F1 5'-CTGGTCCTCAGTGGAAGAAGTT-3'
TCATTGGCGTGTTAGTACGGCAATGTCAATATAGTATCATATATGATGAGTATATGATGGATACAGTCAT
TTCACTTCTTACAGGATTGTCTGACTCACAAGTCAGAGCATTTCGACATACAAGCACCCTGGCATGAGCT
ATGAAGTTGATGACAGCTTTGGTGAATGTGGCACTAAATCTTAGCATTAATATGGATAATACACAAAGAC
AATATGAAGCAGAACGGAATAAAATGATTGGAAAACGAGCCAATGAGAGGCTAGAACTCCTGCTACAAAA
GCGGAAAGAGCTTCAGGAAAATCAAGATGAAATAGAAAATATGATGAATGCAATATTTAAAGGAGTGTTT
GTACATAGATACCGTGATGCGATAGCTGAAATTCGAGCTATTTGCATTGAAGAGATTGGCATTTGGATGA
AGATGTATAGTGATGCCTTTCTTAATGACAGTTATTTAAAATATGTTGGTTGGACTATGCATGATAAGCA
AGGTGAAGTAAGACTCAAATGTCTTACTGCTCTACAAGGGCTTTATTATAACAAAGAGCTTAATTCCAAA
CTGGAACTTTTTACCAGTCGGTTCAAGGATAGAATTGTGTCTATGACCCTTGACAAAGAATATGATGTTG
CAGTACAAGCAATAAAATTACTCACTCTTGTTTTACAGAGTAGTGAAGAAGTTCTCACTGCAGAAGATTG
TGAAAATGTCTATCATCTGGTTTATTCAGCTCACCGGCCAGTAGCAGTAGCAGCTGGAGAATTTCTCTAC
AAAAAGCTCTTCAGTCGTAGAGATCCAGAGGAGGATGGAATGATGAAAAGAAGAGGAAGACAAGGTCCAA
ATGCCAACCTTGTTAAGA
