[The description below was written by a language model from this plasmid's Addgene catalogue record.]
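Description:
pEGFP-STAG2-A223Stop is a mammalian expression plasmid built on the Clontech pEGFP-C3 backbone (about 4.7 kb without insert). It is propagated in E. coli as a high-copy plasmid under kanamycin selection, and it carries a neomycin resistance marker that allows G418 selection of transfected mammalian cells. In pEGFP-C series vectors a single kanamycin/neomycin resistance gene generally serves both purposes. The record does not list the promoter or other regulatory elements explicitly, and no feature table is provided. Vectors of this family conventionally drive expression of the EGFP fusion from the CMV immediate-early promoter.

The insert is the human STAG2 cDNA (stromal antigen 2, also called SA-2 or SCC3B), which encodes a subunit of the cohesin complex. It was introduced by ligation-independent cloning downstream of EGFP, so the fluorescent protein is fused to the N-terminus of STAG2. The cDNA carries a nonsense mutation that converts alanine 223 to a stop codon, so translation should end early and yield EGFP joined to only a short N-terminal fragment of STAG2. Because the tag sits upstream of the premature stop, the truncated product remains fluorescent, and its expression and subcellular localization can be followed by microscopy or detected through the EGFP moiety.

The construct comes from a study of mutational inactivation of STAG2 as a cause of aneuploidy in human cancer. It is best understood as a truncating-mutant counterpart to a wild-type EGFP-STAG2 construct, used to examine how such a mutation affects the protein's behaviour in human cells. The record does not say whether this particular mutation was found in tumours.
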