Addgene plasmid #31973: pEGFP-STAG2-A223Stop
Depositing lab: Todd Waldman. Depositing organization: Georgetown University. Publication: Mutational inactivation of STAG2 causes aneuploidy in human cancer. Solomon DA, Kim T, Diaz-Martinez LA, Fair J, Elkahloun AG, Harris BT, Toretsky JA, Rosenberg SA, Shukla N, Ladanyi M, Samuels Y, James CD, Yu H, Kim JS, Waldman T. Science. 2011 Aug 19;333(6045):1039-43. 10.1126/science.1203619 PubMed 21852505.
Backbone
  Vector backbone: pEGFP-C3
  Backbone manufacturer: Clontech
  Backbone size w/o insert (bp): 4727
  Vector type: Mammalian Expression
  Selectable markers: Neomycin (select with G418)
Growth in bacteria
  Bacterial resistance: Kanamycin, 50 μg/mL
  Growth temperature: 37°C
  Growth strain: DH5alpha
  Copy number: High Copy
Gene/Insert
  Gene/Insert name: human STAG2 cDNA (alt names: stromal antigen 2; SA-2)
  Species: H. sapiens (human)
  Mutation: changed Alanine 223 to Stop codon
  Entrez Gene: STAG2 (a.k.a. SA-2, SA2, SCC3B, bA517O1.1)
  Tag / fusion protein: EGFP (N terminal on backbone)
  Cloning method: Ligation Independent Cloning
  Sequencing primers: 5′ tcaggctgtaaaggagttgtca
Terms and licenses: Academic/Nonprofit Terms; Industry Terms: Not Available to Industry
How to cite: pEGFP-STAG2-A223Stop was a gift from Todd Waldman (Addgene plasmid # 31973 ; http://n2t.net/addgene:31973 ; RRID:Addgene_31973)
